Addgene plasmid #213828: pαH-S-GSAS-2P-Omicron-BA.5
Purpose: Mammalian cell expression of SARS-CoV-2 Spike protein of OMICRON.2P.BA5 variant
Depositing lab: Priyamvada Acharya. Publication: SARS-CoV-2 Omicron XBB lineage spike structures, conformations, antigenicity, and receptor recognition. Zhang QE, Lindenberger J, Parsons R, Thakur B, Parks R, Park CS, Huang X, Sammour S, Janowska K, Spence TN, Edwards RJ, Martin M, Williams WB, Gobeil S, Montefiori DC, Korber B, Saunders KO, Haynes BF, Haynes BF, Henderson R, Acharya P. bioRxiv [Preprint]. 2024 Mar 12:2024.02.12.580004. doi: 10.1101/2024.02.12.580004. PubMed 38405707.
Backbone
  Vector backbone: pαH
  Backbone size w/o insert (bp): 4746
  Total vector size (bp): 8355
  Vector type: Mammalian Expression
Growth in bacteria
  Bacterial resistance: Ampicillin, 100 μg/mL
  Growth temperature: 37°C
  Growth strain: DH5alpha
  Copy number: High Copy
Gene/Insert
  Gene/Insert name: pαH-S-GSAS/Omicron-2P-BA5
  Insert size (bp): 3609
  Mutation: G339D,R346T,S371F,S373P,S375F,T376A,D405N,R408S,K417N,N440K,L452R, S477N,T478K,E484A,F486V,Q498R,N501Y,Y505H,H655Y,N679K,P681H,N764K,D796Y,Q954H,N969K, K986P, V987P
  Entrez Gene: S (a.k.a. GU280_gp02, spike glycoprotein)
  Tag / fusion protein: HRV 3C cleavage site (before tags) 8X His tag 2X Strep-Tag II (C terminal on backbone)
  Cloning method: Unknown
  Sequencing primers: 5′ cctctgctaaccatgttcatgc
Terms and licenses: Academic/Nonprofit Terms; Industry Terms: Not Available to Industry
Depositor comments: A portion of this plasmid was derived from a plasmid made by Jason McLellan; Terms and Licences: UBMTA, Not available to Industry; see this as a reference: https://www.addgene.org/164566/
How to cite: pαH-S-GSAS-2P-Omicron-BA.5 was a gift from Priyamvada Acharya (Addgene plasmid # 213828 ; http://n2t.net/addgene:213828 ; RRID:Addgene_213828)
