[The description below was written by a language model from this plasmid's Addgene catalogue record and pLannotate feature annotations shown in this document.]
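Description:
pαH-S-GSAS-2P-Omicron-BA.5 is a mammalian expression plasmid of about 8.4 kb, built on the pαH backbone, for producing a stabilised SARS-CoV-2 spike protein of the Omicron BA.5 variant. It is maintained in E. coli through a high-copy ColE1/pUC-type origin and selected with ampicillin via the β-lactamase gene and its native promoter. Short lac promoter/operator, CAP-site and lacI fragments also appear in the annotation and are backbone remnants rather than functional parts of the expression unit.

The roughly 3.6 kb spike coding region is driven by a CAG-type arrangement: the CMV immediate-early enhancer, the chicken β-actin promoter and a chimeric β-actin/β-globin intron, with a rabbit β-globin polyadenylation signal terminating the transcript. The small globin "CDS" fragments flagged on either side of the insert most likely reflect β-globin-derived untranslated sequence in this cassette, not expressed protein. The insert carries the listed BA.5 substitutions, concentrated in the receptor-binding domain and near the S1/S2 junction, together with K986P and V987P, the "2P" proline pair widely used to hold spike in its prefusion conformation. "GSAS" in the name conventionally denotes replacement of the furin cleavage site, although this change is not itemised in the record's mutation list.

At the C terminus, an HRV 3C protease site precedes an 8X His tag and a tandem Strep-Tag II, allowing affinity purification and later tag removal; the automated annotation picked up only one Strep-Tag II copy. Sequence between the end of the annotated spike region and the tags is not annotated. The associated publication concerns Omicron-lineage spike structure, conformation, antigenicity and receptor recognition. Part of the plasmid derives from an earlier spike expression construct made by another laboratory.
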