Features (pLannotate 1.2.2; 15 found; start..end, strand, type, name):
     81..384     +  enhancer       CMV enhancer: human cytomegalovirus immediate early enhancer
    386..661     +  promoter       chicken β-actin promoter: No description available
    662..1678    +  intron         chimeric intron: chimera between introns from chicken β-actin and rabbit β-globin
   1676..1753    +  CDS            HBBC_AMMLE (fragment): Experimental evidence at protein level: Swiss-Prot protein existence level 1. Involved in oxygen transport from the lung to the various peripheral tissues. From Ammotragus lervia (Barbary sheep) (Antilope lervia).
   1766..5374    +  CDS            S (fragment): SPIKE_SARS2 - Experimental evidence at protein level: Swiss-Prot protein existence level 1. [Spike glycoprotein]: May down-regulate host tetherin (BST2) by lysosomal degradation, thereby counteracting its antiviral activity. From Severe acute respiratory syndrome coronavirus 2 (2019-nCoV) (SARS-CoV-2).
   5591..5614    +  CDS            Strep-Tag II: peptide that binds Strep-Tactin®, an engineered form of streptavidin
   5636..5710    +  CDS            HBB (fragment): HBB_PONPY - Experimental evidence at transcript level: Swiss-Prot protein existence level 2. Involved in oxygen transport from the lung to the various peripheral tissues. From Pongo pygmaeus (Bornean orangutan).
   5781..5836    +  polyA_signal   β-globin poly(A) signal: rabbit β-globin polyadenylation signal (Gil and Proudfoot, 1987)
   6221..6237    -  protein_bind   lac operator: The lac repressor binds to the lac operator to inhibit transcription in E. coli. This inhibition can be relieved by adding lactose or isopropyl-β-D-thiogalactopyranoside (IPTG). lac repressor encoded by lacI
   6245..6275    -  promoter       lac promoter: promoter for the E. coli lac operon
   6290..6311    -  protein_bind   CAP binding site: CAP binding activates transcription in the presence of cAMP. E. coli catabolite activator protein
   6327..6428    -  CDS            lacI (fragment): LACI_ECOLI - Experimental evidence at protein level: Swiss-Prot protein existence level 1. Repressor of the lactose operon. Binds allolactose as an inducer. From Escherichia coli (strain K12).
   6611..7199    -  rep_origin     ori: high-copy-number ColE1/pMB1/pBR322/pUC origin of replication
   7370..8230    -  CDS            AmpR: β-lactamase; bla; confers resistance to ampicillin, carbenicillin, and related antibiotics
   8231..8335    -  promoter       AmpR promoter: bla
>Addgene plasmid #213828 | pαH-S-GSAS-2P-Omicron-BA.5 | addgene full sequence | sequence record 423246 | Addgene NGS Result
GGTCGACATTGATTATTGACTAGYTATTAATAGTAATCAATTACGGGGTCATTAGTTCATAGCCCATATA
TGGAGTTCCGCGTTACATAACTTACGGTAAATGGCCCGCCTGGCTGACCGCCCAACGACCCCCGCCCATT
GACGTCAATAATGACGTATGTTCCCATAGTAACGCCAATAGGGACTTTCCATTGACGTCAATGGGTGGAG
TATTTACGGTAAACTGCCCACTTGGCAGTACATCAAGTGTATCATATGCCAAGTACGCCCCCTATTGACG
TCAATGACGGTAAATGGCCCGCCTGGCATTATGCCCAGTACATGACCTTATGGGACTTTCCTACTTGGCA
GTACATCTACGTATTAGTCATCGCTATTACCATGGTCGAGGTGAGCCCCACGTTCTGCTTCACTCTCCCC
ATCTCCCCCCCCTCCCCACCCCCAATTTTGTATTTATTTATTTTTTAATTATTTTGTGCAGCGATGGGGG
CGGGGGGGGGGGGGGSGCGCGCCAGGCGGGGCGGGGCGGGGCGAGGGGCGGGGCGGGGCGAGGCGGAGAG
GTGCGGCGGCAGCCAATCAGAGCGGCGCGCTCCGAAAGTTTCCTTTTATGGCGAGGCGGCGGCGGCGGCG
GCCCTATAAAAAGCGAAGCGCGCGGCGGGCGGGAGTCGCTGCGCGCTGCCTTCGCCCCGTGCCCCGCTCC
GCCGCCGCCTCGCGCCGCCCGCCCCGGCTCTGACTGACCGCGTTACTCCCACAGGTGAGCGGGCGGGACG
GCCCTTCTCCTCCGGGCTGTAATTAGCGCTTGGTTTAATGACGGCTTGTTTCTTTTCTGTGGCTGCGTGA
AAGCCTTGAGGGGCTCCGGGAGGGCCCTTTGTGCGGGGGGAGCGGCTCGGGGGGTGCGTGCGTGTGTGTG
TGCGTGGGGAGCGCCGCGTGCGGCTCCGCGCTGCCCGGCGGCTGTGAGCGCTGCGGGCGCGGCGCGGGGC
TTTGTGCGCTCCGCAGTGTGCGCGAGGGGAGCGCGGCCGGGGGCGGTGCCCCGCGGTGCGGGGGGGGCTG
CGAGGGGAACAAAGGCTGCGTGCGGGGTGTGTGCGTGGGGGGGTGAGCAGGGGGTGTGGGCGCGTCGGTC
GGGCTGCAACCCCCCCTGCACCCCCCTCCCCGAGTTGCTGAGCACGGCCCGGCTTCGGGTGCGGGGCTCC
GTACGGGGCGTGGCGCGGGGCTCGCCGTGCCGGGCGGGGGGTGGCGGCAGGTGGGGGTGCCGGGCGGGGC
GGGGCCGCCTCGGGCCGGGGAGGGCTCGGGGGAGGGGCGCGGCGGCCCCCGGAGCGCCGGCGGCTGTCGA
GGCGCGGCGAGCCGCAGCCATTGCCTTTTATGGTAATCGTGCGAGAGGGCGCAGGGACTTCCTTTGTCCC
AAATCTGTGCGGAGCCGAAATCTGGGAGGCGCCGCCGCACCCCCTCTAGCGGGCGCGGGGCGAAGCGGTG
CGGCGCCGGCAGGAAGGAAATGGGCGGGGAGGGCCTTCGTGCGTCGCCGCGCCGCCGTCCCCTTCTCCCT
CTCCAGCCTCGGGGCTGTCCGCGGGGGGACGGCTGCCTTCGGGGGGGACGGGGCAGGGCGGGGTTCGGCT
TCTGGCGTGTGACCGGCGGCTCTAGCGCCTCTGCTAACCATGTTCATGCCTTCTTCTTTTTCCTACAGCT
CCTGGGCAACGTGCTGGTTGTTGTGCTGTCTCATCATTTTGGCAAAGAATTGCGGCCGTCTCAGGCCGAG
TTCGGTACCGCCACCATGTTCGTGTTCCTGGTGCTCCTGCCTCTGGTGAGCAGCCAGTGCGTGAACCTGA
TCACCCGAACCCAGTCCTACACCAACAGCTTTACACGGGGCGTGTACTACCCTGACAAGGTGTTCAGATC
TAGCGTCCTGCACAGCACTCAGGACCTCTTCCTGCCGTTCTTCAGCAACGTGACATGGTTCCACGCCATC
AGCGGCACAAACGGAACCAAGCGGTTTGATAACCCCGTCCTGCCATTCAATGATGGAGTTTACTTCGCCA
GTACCGAGAAGAGTAACATCATCCGGGGCTGGATCTTCGGCACCACCCTGGATAGCAAAACACAGAGCCT
CCTGATCGTGAACAATGCCACGAACGTCGTGATCAAGGTGTGCGAGTTCCAGTTTTGCAATGATCCTTTC
CTGGATGTGTACTACCACAAGAACAACAAGAGCTGGATGGAAAGCGAGTTCAGAGTCTACAGCAGCGCCA
ACAACTGCACATTCGAGTACGTCTCTCAGCCTTTTCTGATGGACCTTGAGGGGAAACAAGGCAACTTCAA
GAACCTGAGAGAATTCGTGTTCAAGAACATCGACGGCTACTTCAAAATCTACTCCAAGCACACACCCATC
AACCTGGGCCGGGACCTCCCTCAGGGCTTCAGCGCCCTGGAACCCCTGGTCGACCTGCCCATAGGCATCA
ACATAACGCGGTTCCAAACCCTGCTGGCCCTGCATAGATCCTACCTGACTCCTGGCGACAGCAGCAGCGG
ATGGACCGCCGGAGCTGCAGCCTACTATGTGGGCTACCTGCAACCTAGAACCTTCCTGCTGAAGTACAAC
GAGAACGGCACAATCACAGACGCCGTCGACTGCGCCCTGGACCCTCTCTCTGAGACAAAGTGCACCCTGA
AGTCCTTCACCGTGGAAAAGGGCATCTACCAGACCAGCAACTTCCGGGTGCAGCCTACAGAGAGCATCGT
GCGATTTCCAAACATTACCAACCTCTGCCCCTTCGACGAGGTGTTTAACGCCACAAGATTTGCCTCCGTT
TACGCCTGGAATAGAAAGAGAATCAGCAATTGTGTGGCCGACTACTCCGTGCTGTATAACTTCGCCCCTT
TCTTCGCCTTCAAGTGCTACGGCGTTTCCCCAACAAAGCTGAATGACCTGTGCTTCACCAACGTGTACGC
CGACTCCTTCGTAATTAGAGGCAATGAGGTGTCCCAGATCGCACCAGGCCAGACCGGTAACATCGCTGAC
TACAACTATAAGCTGCCTGATGATTTTACAGGCTGCGTGATCGCCTGGAACTCCAACAAGCTGGATAGCA
AGGTGGGCGGCAACTACAACTACAGATACCGGCTGTTTCGCAAGTCTAACCTGAAACCTTTCGAGAGAGA
CATCTCCACAGAGATCTACCAGGCCGGTAACAAGCCTTGTAACGGGGTGGCCGGCGTGAACTGTTACTTC
CCTCTGCAAAGCTACGGCTTCCGGCCTACCTATGGAGTCGGCCACCAGCCATACCGGGTGGTCGTGCTGT
CCTTCGAGTTACTCCACGCCCCCGCCACCGTCTGCGGTCCTAAGAAGTCCACCAATCTGGTTAAGAACAA
ATGCGTGAACTTCAACTTCAACGGCCTGACCGGGACCGGCGTGCTGACCGAAAGCAACAAAAAGTTCCTC
CCCTTCCAGCAGTTCGGCCGTGATATCGCTGACACCACAGATGCCGTCAGAGATCCACAGACCCTGGAAA
TCCTGGATATTACACCCTGCTCCTTCGGAGGAGTTTCTGTGATCACCCCCGGGACCAATACCAGCAACCA
GGTGGCTGTGCTGTACCAAGGTGTTAACTGCACCGAGGTTCCTGTGGCCATCCACGCCGATCAGCTGACA
CCTACTTGGAGAGTGTACTCCACTGGCTCCAATGTGTTCCAGACCAGGGCCGGATGTCTGATCGGCGCCG
AGTACGTGAATAACAGTTACGAGTGCGACATCCCTATCGGCGCCGGCATCTGTGCCAGCTACCAGACCCA
GACAAAGAGCCATGGGTCTGCTTCCTCTGTAGCTAGCCAGAGCATCATCGCCTACACCATGAGCCTGGGC
GCAGAGAACAGCGTGGCCTATTCCAACAACTCTATCGCCATTCCCACCAACTTTACAATTAGCGTCACAA
CAGAGATCCTGCCCGTGAGCATGACCAAGACCAGCGTGGACTGTACAATGTACATCTGTGGCGACAGCAC
TGAATGCAGCAACCTGCTGCTGCAATACGGCTCCTTTTGCACCCAACTGAAGCGGGCGCTGACCGGAATC
GCCGTGGAACAGGACAAAAATACCCAGGAGGTGTTCGCCCAAGTGAAGCAGATCTACAAGACCCCACCTA
TCAAGTACTTCGGCGGCTTTAACTTTAGCCAGATTCTCCCTGATCCTTCTAAGCCTAGCAAGCGGAGCTT
TATCGAGGATCTGCTGTTCAACAAGGTCACCCTGGCCGATGCCGGCTTTATCAAACAGTATGGCGATTGT
CTGGGCGACATAGCCGCCAGAGATCTGATCTGCGCCCAGAAATTCAACGGCCTGACAGTTCTCCCACCTC
TGCTGACCGACGAGATGATCGCTCAGTACACCTCTGCCCTGCTGGCTGGCACCATCACATCTGGGTGGAC
ATTTGGCGCCGGCGCCGCCCTGCAGATCCCCTTTGCCATGCAGATGGCCTATAGATTCAACGGAATCGGC
GTGACCCAGAACGTGCTGTATGAAAACCAGAAGCTGATCGCTAACCAGTTCAATTCTGCCATCGGCAAGA
TCCAGGACTCCCTCTCCTCTACCGCCAGCGCCCTGGGCAAACTGCAGGACGTGGTGAATCACAACGCCCA
AGCCCTGAACACCCTGGTGAAGCAGCTCAGCAGCAAGTTTGGCGCCATCAGCTCTGTGCTGAACGATATC
CTGTCTAGACTGGACCCTCCAGAAGCCGAAGTCCAGATCGATAGACTGATCACAGGCAGACTGCAGTCCC
TGCAAACCTACGTGACCCAACAGCTGATCAGGGCCGCTGAAATAAGAGCCAGCGCCAATCTCGCCGCTAC
CAAGATGTCCGAGTGTGTGCTGGGACAGTCTAAACGCGTTGACTTCTGCGGCAAAGGCTATCACCTGATG
AGCTTCCCCCAGAGCGCGCCGCACGGCGTGGTGTTCCTGCATGTGACATACGTGCCTGCCCAAGAGAAGA
ATTTCACAACCGCCCCTGCCATCTGCCACGACGGCAAGGCCCACTTCCCAAGAGAGGGCGTTTTCGTTTC
CAATGGCACACACTGGTTCGTGACACAAAGAAACTTCTACGAACCCCAGATTATCACCACCGACAACACC
TTCGTGAGTGGCAATTGTGACGTGGTCATCGGAATCGTGAACAACACAGTGTACGACCCTCTGCAACCTG
AGCTGGACTCTTTTAAGGAAGAGCTGGACAAGTACTTTAAAAACCACACCAGCCCCGATGTGGACCTGGG
CGACATCAGTGGCATTAACGCCAGCGTGGTGAACATCCAAAAGGAAATCGACAGACTGAACGAGGTGGCC
AAGAACCTGAACGAGTCCCTGATCGACCTGCAGGAGCTCGGCAAATACGAGCAGGGATCCGGATACATCC
CCGAGGCCCCCAGAGATGGCCAGGCCTACGTGCGGAAGGACGGCGAGTGGGTACTGCTGAGCACATTCCT
GGGCAGATCCCTGGAGGTGCTGTTCCAGGGCCCAGGCCATCACCACCATCACCACCATCATAGCGCCTGG
TCCCACCCCCAGTTCGAGAAGGGCGGCGGTAGTGGAGGGGGCGGATCTGGCGGCTCAGCTTGGAGCCACC
CCCAGTTCGAAAAGTGATAATGACTCGAGCGATAATTCACTCCTCAGGTGCAGGCTGCCTATCAGAAGGT
GGTGGCTGGTGTGGCCAATGCCCTGGCTCACAAATACCACTGAGATCTTTTTCCCTCTGCCAAAAATTAT
GGGGACATCATGAAGCCCCTTGAGCATCTGACTTCTGGCTAATAAAGGAAATTTATTTTCATTGCAATAG
TGTGTTGGAATTTTTTGTGTCTCTCACTCGGAAGGACATATGGGAGGGCAAATCATTTAAAACATCAGAA
TGAGTATTTGGTTTAGAGTTTGGCAACATATGCCCATATGCTGGCTGCCATGAACAAAGGTTGGCTATAA
AGAGGTCATCAGTATATGAAACAGCCCCCTGCTGTCCATTCCTTATTCCATAGAAAAGCCTTGACTTGAG
GTTAGATTTTTTTTATATTTTGTTTTGTGTTATTTTTTTCTTTAACATCCCTAAAATTTTCCTTACATGT
TTTACTAGCCAGATTTTTCCTCCTCTCCTGACTACTCCCAGTCATAGCTGTCCCTCTTCTCTTATGGAGA
TCCCTCGACCTGCAGCCCAAGCTTGGCGTAATCATGGTCATAGCTGTTTCCTGTGTGAAATTGTTATCCG
CTCACAATTCCACACAACATACGAGCCGGAAGCATAAAGTGTAAAGCCTGGGGTGCCTAATGAGTGAGCT
AACTCACATTAATTGCGTTGCGCTCACTGCCCGCTTTCCAGTCGGGAAACCTGTCGTGCCAGCGGATCGA
TCCGCTGCATTAATGAATCGGCCAACGCGCGGGGAGAGGCGGTTTGCGTATTGGGCGCTCTTCCGCTTCC
TCGCTCACTGACTCGCTGCGCTCGGTCGTTCGGCTGCGGCGAGCGGTATCAGCTCACTCAAAGGCGGTAA
TACGGTTATCCACAGAATCAGGGGATAACGCAGGAAAGAACATGTGAGCAAAAGGCCAGCAAAAGGCCAG
GAACCGTAAAAAGGCCGCGTTGCTGGCGTTTTTCCATAGGCTCCGCCCCCCTGACGAGCATCACAAAAAT
CGACGCTCAAGTCAGAGGTGGCGAAACCCGACAGGACTATAAAGATACCAGGCGTTTCCCCCTGGAAGCT
CCCTCGTGCGCTCTCCTGTTCCGACCCTGCCGCTTACCGGATACCTGTCCGCCTTTCTCCCTTCGGGAAG
CGTGGCGCTTTCTCATAGCTCACGCTGTAGGTATCTCAGTTCGGTGTAGGTCGTTCGCTCCAAGCTGGGC
TGTGTGCACGAACCCCCCGTTCAGCCCGACCGCTGCGCCTTATCCGGTAACTATCGTCTTGAGTCCAACC
CGGTAAGACACGACTTATCGCCACTGGCAGCAGCCACTGGTAACAGGATTAGCAGAGCGAGGTATGTAGG
CGGTGCTACAGAGTTCTTGAAGTGGTGGCCTAACTACGGCTACACTAGAAGAACAGTATTTGGTATCTGC
GCTCTGCTGAAGCCAGTTACCTTCGGAAAAAGAGTTGGTAGCTCTTGATCCGGCAAACAAACCACCGCTG
GTAGCGGTGGTTTTTTTGTTTGCAAGCAGCAGATTACGCGCAGAAAAAAAGGATCTCAAGAAGATCCTTT
GATCTTTTCTACGGGGTCTGACGCTCAGTGGAACGAAAACTCACGTTAAGGGATTTTGGTCATGAGATTA
TCAAAAAGGATCTTCACCTAGATCCTTTTAAATTAAAAATGAAGTTTTAAATCAATCTAAAGTATATATG
AGTAAACTTGGTCTGACAGTTACCAATGCTTAATCAGTGAGGCACCTATCTCAGCGATCTGTCTATTTCG
TTCATCCATAGTTGCCTGACTCCCCGTCGTGTAGATAACTACGATACGGGAGGGCTTACCATCTGGCCCC
AGTGCTGCAATGATACCGCGAGACCCACGCTCACCGGCTCCAGATTTATCAGCAATAAACCAGCCAGCCG
GAAGGGCCGAGCGCAGAAGTGGTCCTGCAACTTTATCCGCCTCCATCCAGTCTATTAATTGTTGCCGGGA
AGCTAGAGTAAGTAGTTCGCCAGTTAATAGTTTGCGCAACGTTGTTGCCATTGCTACAGGCATCGTGGTG
TCACGCTCGTCGTTTGGTATGGCTTCATTCAGCTCCGGTTCCCAACGATCAAGGCGAGTTACATGATCCC
CCATGTTGTGCAAAAAAGCGGTTAGCTCCTTCGGTCCTCCGATCGTTGTCAGAAGTAAGTTGGCCGCAGT
GTTATCACTCATGGTTATGGCAGCACTGCATAATTCTCTTACTGTCATGCCATCCGTAAGATGCTTTTCT
GTGACTGGTGAGTACTCAACCAAGTCATTCTGAGAATAGTGTATGCGGCGACCGAGTTGCTCTTGCCCGG
CGTCAATACGGGATAATACCGCGCCACATAGCAGAACTTTAAAAGTGCTCATCATTGGAAAACGTTCTTC
GGGGCGAAAACTCTCAAGGATCTTACCGCTGTTGAGATCCAGTTCGATGTAACCCACTCGTGCACCCAAC
TGATCTTCAGCATCTTTTACTTTCACCAGCGTTTCTGGGTGAGCAAAAACAGGAAGGCAAAATGCCGCAA
AAAAGGGAATAAGGGCGACACGGAAATGTTGAATACTCATACTCTTCCTTTTTCAATATTATTGAAGCAT
TTATCAGGGTTATTGTCTCATGAGCGGATACATATTTGAATGTATTTAGAAAAATAAACAAATAGGGGTT
CCGCGCACATTTCCCCGAAAAGTGCCACCTG
